>Addgene plasmid #211670 | pCF821-sgCIDE-10_U6-sgRNA-EF1a-mNeonGreen | addgene full sequence | sequence record 421641 | Addgene NGS Result
GTCGACGGATCGGGAGATCTCCCGATCCCCTATGGTGCACTCTCAGTACAATCTGCTCTGATGCCGCATA
GTTAAGCCAGTATCTGCTCCCTGCTTGTGTGTTGGAGGTCGCTGAGTAGTGCGCGAGCAAAATTTAAGCT
ACAACAAGGCAAGGCTTGACCGACAATTGCATGAAGAATCTGCTTAGGGTTAGGCGTTTTGCGCTGCTTC
GCGATGTACGGGCCAGATATTGACATTGATTATTGACTAGTTATTAATAGTAATCAATTACGGGGTCATT
AGTTCATAGCCCATATATGGAGTTCCGCGTTACATAACTTACGGTAAATGGCCCGCCTGGCTGACCGCCC
AACGACCCCCGCCCATTGACGTCAATAATGACGTATGTTCCCATAGTAACGCCAATAGGGACTTTCCATT
GACGTCAATGGGTGGAGTATTTACGGTAAACTGCCCACTTGGCAGTACATCAAGTGTATCATATGCCAAG
TACGCCCCCTATTGACGTCAATGACGGTAAATGGCCCGCCTGGCATTATGCCCAGTACATGACCTTATGG
GACTTTCCTACTTGGCAGTACATCTACGTATTAGTCATCGCTATTACCATGGTGATGCGGTTTTGGCAGT
ACATCAATGGGCGTGGATAGCGGTTTGACTCACGGGGATTTCCAAGTCTCCACCCCATTGACGTCAATGG
GAGTTTGTTTTGGCACCAAAATCAACGGGACTTTCCAAAATGTCGTAACAACTCCGCCCCATTGACGCAA
ATGGGCGGTAGGCGTGTACGGTGGGAGGTCTATATAAGCAGCGCGTTTTGCCTGTACTGGGTCTCTCTGG
TTAGACCAGATCTGAGCCTGGGAGCTCTCTGGCTAACTAGGGAACCCACTGCTTAAGCCTCAATAAAGCT
TGCCTTGAGTGCTTCAAGTAGTGTGTGCCCGTCTGTTGTGTGACTCTGGTAACTAGAGATCCCTCAGACC
CTTTTAGTCAGTGTGGAAAATCTCTAGCAGTGGCGCCCGAACAGGGACTTGAAAGCGAAAGGGAAACCAG
AGGAGCTCTCTCGACGCAGGACTCGGCTTGCTGAAGCGCGCACGGCAAGAGGCGAGGGGCGGCGACTGGT
GAGTACGCCAAAAATTTTGACTAGCGGAGGCTAGAAGGAGAGAGATGGGTGCGAGAGCGTCAGTATTAAG
CGGGGGAGAATTAGATCGCGATGGGAAAAAATTCGGTTAAGGCCAGGGGGAAAGAAAAAATATAAATTAA
AACATATAGTATGGGCAAGCAGGGAGCTAGAACGATTCGCAGTTAATCCTGGCCTGTTAGAAACATCAGA
AGGCTGTAGACAAATACTGGGACAGCTACAACCATCCCTTCAGACAGGATCAGAAGAACTTAGATCATTA
TATAATACAGTAGCAACCCTCTATTGTGTGCATCAAAGGATAGAGATAAAAGACACCAAGGAAGCTTTAG
ACAAGATAGAGGAAGAGCAAAACAAAAGTAAGACCACCGCACAGCAAGCGGCCGCTGATCTTCAGACCTG
GAGGAGGAGATATGAGGGACAATTGGAGAAGTGAATTATATAAATATAAAGTAGTAAAAATTGAACCATT
AGGAGTAGCACCCACCAAGGCAAAGAGAAGAGTGGTGCAGAGAGAAAAAAGAGCAGTGGGAATAGGAGCT
TTGTTCCTTGGGTTCTTGGGAGCAGCAGGAAGCACTATGGGCGCAGCGTCAATGACGCTGACGGTACAGG
CCAGACAATTATTGTCTGGTATAGTGCAGCAGCAGAACAATTTGCTGAGGGCTATTGAGGCGCAACAGCA
TCTGTTGCAACTCACAGTCTGGGGCATCAAGCAGCTCCAGGCAAGAATCCTGGCTGTGGAAAGATACCTA
AAGGATCAACAGCTCCTGGGGATTTGGGGTTGCTCTGGAAAACTCATTTGCACCACTGCTGTGCCTTGGA
ATGCTAGTTGGAGTAATAAATCTCTGGAACAGATTTGGAATCACACGACCTGGATGGAGTGGGACAGAGA
AATTAACAATTACACAAGCTTAATACACTCCTTAATTGAAGAATCGCAAAACCAGCAAGAAAAGAATGAA
CAAGAATTATTGGAATTAGATAAATGGGCAAGTTTGTGGAATTGGTTTAACATAACAAATTGGCTGTGGT
ATATAAAATTATTCATAATGATAGTAGGAGGCTTGGTAGGTTTAAGAATAGTTTTTGCTGTACTTTCTAT
AGTGAATAGAGTTAGGCAGGGATATTCACCATTATCGTTTCAGACCCACCTCCCAACCCCGAGGGGACCC
GACAGGCCCGAAGGAATAGAAGAAGAAGGTGGAGAGAGAGACAGAGACAGATCCATTCGATTAGTGAACG
GATCGGCACTGCGTGCGCCAATTCTGCAGACAAATGGCAGTATTCATCCACAATTTTAAAAGAAAAGGGG
GGATTGGGGGGTACAGTGCAGGGGAAAGAATAGTAGACATAATAGCAACAGACATACAAACTAAAGAATT
ACAAAAACAAATTACAAAAATTCAAAATTTTCGGGTTTATTACAGGGACAGCAGAGATCCAGTTTGGTTA
ATTAAGGTACCGAGGGCCTATTTCCCATGATTCCTTCATATTTGCATATACGATACAAGGCTGTTAGAGA
GATAATTAGAATTAATTTGACTGTAAACACAAAGATATTAGTACAAAATACGTGACGTAGAAAGTAATAA
TTTCTTGGGTAGTTTGCAGTTTTAAAATTATGTTTTAAAATGGACTATCATATGCTTACCGTAACTTGAA
AGTATTTCGATTTCTTGGCTTTATATATCTTGTGGAAAGGACGAAACACCGTTCTCCTGCCTCAGCCTCC
CGTTTAAGAGCTATGCTGGAAACAGCATAGCAAGTTTAAATAAGGCTAGTCCGTTATCAACTTGAAAAAG
TGGCACCGAGTCGGTGCTTTTTTTGAATTCGCTAGCTAGGTCTTGAAAGGAGTGGGAATTGGCTCCGGTG
CCCGTCAGTGGGCAGAGCGCACATCGCCCACAGTCCCCGAGAAGTTGGGGGGAGGGGTCGGCAATTGATC
CGGTGCCTAGAGAAGGTGGCGCGGGGTAAACTGGGAAAGTGATGTCGTGTACTGGCTCCGCCTTTTTCCC
GAGGGTGGGGGAGAACCGTATATAAGTGCAGTAGTCGCCGTGAACGTTCTTTTTCGCAACGGGTTTGCCG
CCAGAACACAGGTAAGTGCCGTGTGTGGTTCCCGCGGGCCTGGCCTCTTTACGGGTTATGGCCCTTGCGT
GCCTTGAATTACTTCCACTGGCTGCAGTACGTGATTCTTGATCCCGAGCTTCGGGTTGGAAGTGGGTGGG
AGAGTTCGAGGCCTTGCGCTTAAGGAGCCCCTTCGCCTCGTGCTTGAGTTGAGGCCTGGCCTGGGCGCTG
GGGCCGCCGCGTGCGAATCTGGTGGCACCTTCGCGCCTGTCTCGCTGCTTTCGATAAGTCTCTAGCCATT
TAAAATTTTTGATGACCTGCTGCGACGCTTTTTTTCTGGCAAGATAGTCTTGTAAATGCGGGCCAAGATC
TGCACACTGGTATTTCGGTTTTTGGGGCCGCGGGCGGCGACGGGGCCCGTGCGTCCCAGCGCACATGTTC
GGCGAGGCGGGGCCTGCGAGCGCGGCCACCGAGAATCGGACGGGGGTAGTCTCAAGCTGGCCGGCCTGCT
CTGGTGCCTGGCCTCGCGCCGCCGTGTATCGCCCCGCCCTGGGCGGCAAGGCTGGCCCGGTCGGCACCAG
TTGCGTGAGCGGAAAGATGGCCGCTTCCCGGCCCTGCTGCAGGGAGCTCAAAATGGAGGACGCGGCGCTC
GGGAGAGCGGGCGGGTGAGTCACCCACACAAAGGAAAAGGGCCTTTCCGTCCTCAGCCGTCGCTTCATGT
GACTCCACGGAGTACCGGGCGCCGTCCAGGCACCTCGATTAGTTCTCGAGCTTTTGGAGTACGTCGTCTT
TAGGTTGGGGGGAGGGGTTTTATGCGATGGAGTTTCCCCACACTGAGTGGGTGGAGACTGAAGTTAGGCC
AGCTTGGCACTTGATGTAATTCTCCTTGGAATTTGCCCTTTTTGAGTTTGGATCTTGGTTCATTCTCAAG
CCTCAGACAGTGGTTCAAAGTTTTTTTCTTCCATTTCAGGTGTCGTGAACCGGTTCTAGAGCGCTGCCAC
CATGGTCAGTAAGGGCGAAGAAGATAATATGGCTTCCTTGCCTGCCACACATGAACTCCACATATTCGGG
TCTATCAACGGCGTGGACTTCGACATGGTTGGGCAAGGAACCGGAAATCCCAACGATGGATACGAGGAGC
TGAACCTGAAGTCAACGAAAGGTGATCTTCAATTCTCCCCCTGGATTCTCGTCCCTCACATTGGCTATGG
TTTCCACCAGTACCTCCCGTACCCTGACGGGATGTCTCCATTCCAAGCCGCAATGGTAGATGGGTCAGGC
TACCAAGTTCACAGAACTATGCAGTTTGAAGATGGTGCATCTCTGACAGTAAATTACAGGTATACCTACG
AAGGTTCACACATCAAAGGAGAAGCTCAGGTGAAAGGTACGGGATTCCCAGCAGACGGCCCAGTAATGAC
CAATTCCCTCACGGCTGCCGACTGGTGCAGGAGTAAAAAGACATATCCAAATGACAAGACTATTATCTCT
ACTTTCAAATGGTCTTATACGACAGGCAACGGAAAGAGGTATCGGTCAACCGCGCGCACAACATATACGT
TTGCTAAGCCTATGGCTGCCAATTATCTGAAAAATCAGCCCATGTATGTATTTAGAAAAACCGAACTGAA
GCACTCCAAAACTGAATTGAACTTCAAAGAGTGGCAAAAGGCCTTCACCGATGTCATGGGCATGGATGAA
TTGTATAAGTGAACGCGTTAAGTCGACAATCAACCTCTGGATTACAAAATTTGTGAAAGATTGACTGGTA
TTCTTAACTATGTTGCTCCTTTTACGCTATGTGGATACGCTGCTTTAATGCCTTTGTATCATGCTATTGC
TTCCCGTATGGCTTTCATTTTCTCCTCCTTGTATAAATCCTGGTTGCTGTCTCTTTATGAGGAGTTGTGG
CCCGTTGTCAGGCAACGTGGCGTGGTGTGCACTGTGTTTGCTGACGCAACCCCCACTGGTTGGGGCATTG
CCACCACCTGTCAGCTCCTTTCCGGGACTTTCGCTTTCCCCCTCCCTATTGCCACGGCGGAACTCATCGC
CGCCTGCCTTGCCCGCTGCTGGACAGGGGCTCGGCTGTTGGGCACTGACAATTCCGTGGTGTTGTCGGGG
AAATCATCGTCCTTTCCTTGGCTGCTCGCCTGTGTTGCCACCTGGATTCTGCGCGGGACGTCCTTCTGCT
ACGTCCCTTCGGCCCTCAATCCAGCGGACCTTCCTTCCCGCGGCCTGCTGCCGGCTCTGCGGCCTCTTCC
GCGTCTTCGCCTTCGCCCTCAGACGAGTCGGATCTCCCTTTGGGCCGCCTCCCCGCGTCGACTTTAAGAC
CAATGACTTACAAGGCAGCTGTAGATCTTAGCCACTTTTTAAAAGAAAAGGGGGGACTGGAAGGGCTAAT
TCACTCCCAACGAAGACAAGATCTGCTTTTTGCTTGTACTGGGTCTCTCTGGTTAGACCAGATCTGAGCC
TGGGAGCTCTCTGGCTAACTAGGGAACCCACTGCTTAAGCCTCAATAAAGCTTGCCTTGAGTGCTTCAAG
TAGTGTGTGCCCGTCTGTTGTGTGACTCTGGTAACTAGAGATCCCTCAGACCCTTTTAGTCAGTGTGGAA
AATCTCTAGCAGGGCCCGTTTAAACCCGCTGATCAGCCTCGACTGTGCCTTCTAGTTGCCAGCCATCTGT
TGTTTGCCCCTCCCCCGTGCCTTCCTTGACCCTGGAAGGTGCCACTCCCACTGTCCTTTCCTAATAAAAT
GAGGAAATTGCATCGCATTGTCTGAGTAGGTGTCATTCTATTCTGGGGGGTGGGGTGGGGCAGGACAGCA
AGGGGGAGGATTGGGAAGACAATAGCAGGCATGCTGGGGATGCGGTGGGCTCTATGGCTTCTGAGGCGGA
AAGAACCAGCCATTAATGAAAAGAACCAGCCATTAATGAATCGGCCAACGCGCGGGGAGAGGCGGTTTGC
GTATTGGGCGCTCTTCCGCTTCCTCGCTCACTGACTCGCTGCGCTCGGTCGTTCGGCTGCGGCGAGCGGT
ATCAGCTCACTCAAAGGCGGTAATACGGTTATCCACAGAATCAGGGGATAACGCAGGAAAGAACATGTGA
GCAAAAGGCCAGCAAAAGGCCAGGAACCGTAAAAAGGCCGCGTTGCTGGCGTTTTTCCATAGGCTCCGCC
CCCCTGACGAGCATCACAAAAATCGACGCTCAAGTCAGAGGTGGCGAAACCCGACAGGACTATAAAGATA
CCAGGCGTTTCCCCCTGGAAGCTCCCTCGTGCGCTCTCCTGTTCCGACCCTGCCGCTTACCGGATACCTG
TCCGCCTTTCTCCCTTCGGGAAGCGTGGCGCTTTCTCATAGCTCACGCTGTAGGTATCTCAGTTCGGTGT
AGGTCGTTCGCTCCAAGCTGGGCTGTGTGCACGAACCCCCCGTTCAGCCCGACCGCTGCGCCTTATCCGG
TAACTATCGTCTTGAGTCCAACCCGGTAAGACACGACTTATCGCCACTGGCAGCAGCCACTGGTAACAGG
ATTAGCAGAGCGAGGTATGTAGGCGGTGCTACAGAGTTCTTGAAGTGGTGGCCTAACTACGGCTACACTA
GAAGAACAGTATTTGGTATCTGCGCTCTGCTGAAGCCAGTTACCTTCGGAAAAAGAGTTGGTAGCTCTTG
ATCCGGCAAACAAACCACCGCTGGTAGCGGTGGTTTTTTTGTTTGCAAGCAGCAGATTACGCGCAGAAAA
AAAGGATCTCAAGAAGATCCTTTGATCTTTTCTACGGGGTCTGACGCTCAGTGGAACGAAAACTCACGTT
AAGGGATTTTGGTCATGAGATTATCAAAAAGGATCTTCACCTAGATCCTTTTAAATTAAAAATGAAGTTT
TAAATCAATCTAAAGTATATATGAGTAAACTTGGTCTGACAGTTACCAATGCTTAATCAGTGAGGCACCT
ATCTCAGCGATCTGTCTATTTCGTTCATCCATAGTTGCCTGACTCCCCGTCGTGTAGATAACTACGATAC
GGGAGGGCTTACCATCTGGCCCCAGTGCTGCAATGATACCGCGAGACCCACGCTCACCGGCTCCAGATTT
ATCAGCAATAAACCAGCCAGCCGGAAGGGCCGAGCGCAGAAGTGGTCCTGCAACTTTATCCGCCTCCATC
CAGTCTATTAATTGTTGCCGGGAAGCTAGAGTAAGTAGTTCGCCAGTTAATAGTTTGCGCAACGTTGTTG
CCATTGCTACAGGCATCGTGGTGTCACGCTCGTCGTTTGGTATGGCTTCATTCAGCTCCGGTTCCCAACG
ATCAAGGCGAGTTACATGATCCCCCATGTTGTGCAAAAAAGCGGTTAGCTCCTTCGGTCCTCCGATCGTT
GTCAGAAGTAAGTTGGCCGCAGTGTTATCACTCATGGTTATGGCAGCACTGCATAATTCTCTTACTGTCA
TGCCATCCGTAAGATGCTTTTCTGTGACTGGTGAGTACTCAACCAAGTCATTCTGAGAATAGTGTATGCG
GCGACCGAGTTGCTCTTGCCCGGCGTCAATACGGGATAATACCGCGCCACATAGCAGAACTTTAAAAGTG
CTCATCATTGGAAAACGTTCTTCGGGGCGAAAACTCTCAAGGATCTTACCGCTGTTGAGATCCAGTTCGA
TGTAACCCACTCGTGCACCCAACTGATCTTCAGCATCTTTTACTTTCACCAGCGTTTCTGGGTGAGCAAA
AACAGGAAGGCAAAATGCCGCAAAAAAGGGAATAAGGGCGACACGGAAATGTTGAATACTCATACTCTTC
CTTTTTCAATATTATTGAAGCATTTATCAGGGTTATTGTCTCATGAGCGGATACATATTTGAATGTATTT
AGAAAAATAAACAAATAGGGGTTCCGCGCACATTTCCCCGAAAAGTGCCACCTGAC
Features (pLannotate 1.2.2; 26 found; start..end, strand, type, name):
     31..83      -  misc_feature   bom (fragment): basis of mobility region from pBR322
    232..611     +  enhancer       CMV enhancer: human cytomegalovirus immediate early enhancer
    612..811     +  promoter       CMV promoter: human cytomegalovirus (CMV) immediate early promoter
    829..1009    +  LTR            5' LTR (truncated): truncated 5' long terminal repeat (LTR) from HIV-1
   1056..1181    +  misc_feature   HIV-1 Ψ: packaging signal of human immunodeficiency virus type 1
   1165..1528    +  CDS            HIV-1 gag (fragment): gag protein from human immunodeficiency virus 1; gag
   1674..1907    +  misc_feature   RRE: The Rev response element (RRE) of HIV-1 allows for Rev-dependent mRNA export from the nucleus to the cytoplasm.
   2284..2384    +  CDS            Rev (fragment): human immunodeficiency virus 1 (HIV-1) Rev protein; rev; enhances nuclear export of unspliced and incompletely spliced viral mRNAs
   2434..2551    +  misc_feature   cPPT/CTS: central polypurine tract and central termination sequence of HIV-1
   2602..2842    +  promoter       U6 promoter: RNA polymerase III promoter for human U6 snRNA
   2852..2872    +  polyA_signal   hGH poly(A) signal (fragment): human growth hormone polyadenylation signal
   2890..2957    +  misc_RNA       tracrRNA (fragment): trans-activating CRISPR RNA for the Streptococcus pyogenes CRISPR/Cas9 system
   2976..2994    +  CDS            small t antigen (fragment): SV40 (simian virus 40) small t antigen
   3020..3231    +  promoter       EF-1α core promoter: core promoter for human elongation factor EF-1α
   3232..3340    +  intron         EF-1α intron A (fragment): intron upstream of the start codon of human EF-1α
   3966..4169    +  intron         EF-1α intron A: truncated intron upstream of the start codon of human EF-1α
   4202..4909    +  CDS            mNeonGreen: mNeonGreen is a basic (constitutively fluorescent) green/yellow fluorescent protein published in 2013, derived from Branchiostoma lanceolatum. It is reported to be a very rapidly-maturing monomer with moderate acid sensitivity.
   4928..5516    +  misc_feature   WPRE: woodchuck hepatitis virus posttranscriptional regulatory element
   5567..5586    +  misc_feature   cPPT/CTS (fragment): central polypurine tract and central termination sequence of HIV-1
   5588..5821    +  LTR            3' LTR (ΔU3): self-inactivating 3' long terminal repeat (LTR) from HIV-1
   5853..6077    +  polyA_signal   bGH poly(A) signal: bovine growth hormone polyadenylation signal
   6081..6100    +  promoter       SV40 promoter (fragment): SV40 enhancer and early promoter
   6121..6171    -  CDS            lacI (fragment): lac repressor; lacI; The lac repressor binds to the lac operator to inhibit transcription in E. coli. This inhibition can be relieved by adding lactose or isopropyl-β-D-thiogalactopyranoside (IPTG).
   6354..6942    -  rep_origin     ori: high-copy-number ColE1/pMB1/pBR322/pUC origin of replication
   7113..7973    -  CDS            AmpR: β-lactamase; bla; confers resistance to ampicillin, carbenicillin, and related antibiotics
   7974..8078    -  promoter       AmpR promoter: bla
