[The description below was written by a language model from this plasmid's Addgene catalogue record and pLannotate feature annotations shown in this document.]
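Description:
pCF821-sgCIDE-10_U6-sgRNA-EF1a-mNeonGreen is a third-generation-style, self-inactivating HIV-1 lentiviral transfer plasmid built on the pCF821 backbone for delivering a CRISPR guide RNA to mammalian cells. It is propagated in E. coli through a high-copy ColE1/pUC-type origin and selected with ampicillin via the β-lactamase gene. The viral genome is transcribed in packaging cells from a CMV enhancer/promoter fused to a truncated 5' LTR, and it carries the Ψ packaging signal with a gag fragment, the Rev response element for Rev-dependent nuclear export, and the cPPT/CTS. The ΔU3 3' LTR, followed by a bGH polyadenylation signal, leaves the integrated provirus without LTR promoter activity.

The payload consists of two expression units. A human U6 RNA polymerase III promoter drives a single guide RNA made up of the sgCIDE-10 spacer joined to a Streptococcus pyogenes Cas9 tracrRNA-derived scaffold. Downstream, an EF-1α promoter with its intron A expresses the green/yellow fluorescent protein mNeonGreen, with a WPRE to enhance transcript stability and expression, so transduced cells can be identified or sorted by fluorescence. Although the catalogue insert name mentions SpyCas9, the feature table shows no Cas9 coding sequence, and the 8.1 kb size and stated purpose fit a guide-plus-reporter vector; Cas9 would presumably be supplied separately. Several short annotated fragments (hGH poly(A), small t antigen, lacI, SV40 promoter) are probably incidental matches. The associated publication concerns CRISPR-mediated killing of glioma cells by targeting non-coding genomic sequences, but the record does not state the specific target of sgCIDE-10.
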