Addgene plasmid #211670: pCF821-sgCIDE-10_U6-sgRNA-EF1a-mNeonGreen
Purpose: U6-sgRNA-EF1a-mNeonGreen
Depositing lab: Christof Fellmann. Depositing organization: J. David Gladstone Institutes. Publication: Targeting the non-coding genome and temozolomide signature enables CRISPR-mediated glioma oncolysis. Tan IL, Perez AR, Lew RJ, Sun X, Baldwin A, Zhu YK, Shah MM, Berger MS, Doudna JA, Fellmann C. Cell Rep. 2023 Nov 28;42(11):113339. doi: 10.1016/j.celrep.2023.113339. Epub 2023 Nov 2. PubMed 37917583.
Backbone
  Vector backbone: pCF821
  Vector type: Mammalian Expression, Lentiviral, CRISPR
Growth in bacteria
  Bacterial resistance: Ampicillin, 100 μg/mL
  Growth temperature: 37°C
  Growth strain: NEB Stable
  Copy number: Unknown
Gene/Insert
  Gene/Insert name: SpyCas9 and sgCIDE-10 guide RNA vector
  gRNA/shRNA sequence: TTCTCCTGCCTCAGCCTCCC
Terms and licenses: Academic/Nonprofit Terms; Industry Terms: Not Available to Industry
How to cite: pCF821-sgCIDE-10_U6-sgRNA-EF1a-mNeonGreen was a gift from Christof Fellmann (Addgene plasmid # 211670 ; http://n2t.net/addgene:211670 ; RRID:Addgene_211670)
